>Addgene plasmid #166079 | pNSU299_RPL22A | addgene full sequence | sequence record 329605 | Addgene NGS Result
CAGGAAACAGCTATGACCATGATTACGCCAAGCGCGCAATTAACCCTCACTAAAGGGAACAAAAGCTGGA
GCTCATAGCTTCAAAATGTTTCTACTCCTTTTTTACTCTTCCAGATTTTCTCGGACTCCGCGCATCGCCG
TACCACTTCAAAACACCCAAGCACAGCATACTAAATTTCCCCTCTTTCTTCCTCTAGGGTGTCGTTAATT
ACCCGTACTAAAGGTTTGGAAAAGAAAAAAGAGACCGCCTCGTTTCTTTTTCTTCGTCGAAAAAGGCAAT
AAAAATTTTTATCACGTTTCTTTTTCTTGAAAATTTTTTTTTTGATTTTTTTCTCTTTCGATGACCTCCC
ATTGATATTTAAGTTAATAAACGGTCTTCAATTTCTCAAGTTTCAGTTTCATTTTTCTTGTTCTATTACA
ACTTTTTTTACTTCTTGCTCATTAGAAAGAAAGCATAGCAATCTAATCTAAGTTTTCTAGAACTAGTGGA
TCCCCCGGGAAAAATGGACAAGAAGTACTCCATTGGGCTCGATATCGGCACAAACAGCGTCGGTTGGGCC
GTCATTACGGACGAGTACAAGGTGCCGAGCAAAAAATTCAAAGTTCTGGGCAATACCGATCGCCACAGCA
TAAAGAAGAACCTCATTGGCGCCCTCCTGTTCGACTCCGGGGAGACGGCCGAAGCCACGCGGCTCAAAAG
AACAGCACGGCGCAGATATACCCGCAGAAAGAATCGGATCTGCTACCTGCAGGAGATCTTTAGTAATGAG
ATGGCTAAGGTGGATGACTCTTTCTTCCATAGGCTGGAGGAGTCCTTTTTGGTGGAGGAGGATAAAAAGC
ACGAGCGCCACCCAATCTTTGGCAATATCGTGGACGAGGTGGCGTACCATGAAAAGTACCCAACCATATA
TCATCTGAGGAAGAAGCTTGTAGACAGTACTGATAAGGCTGACTTGCGGTTGATCTATCTCGCGCTGGCG
CATATGATCAAATTTCGGGGACACTTCCTCATCGAGGGGGACCTGAACCCAGACAACAGCGATGTCGACA
AACTCTTTATCCAACTGGTTCAGACTTACAATCAGCTTTTCGAAGAGAACCCGATCAACGCATCCGGAGT
TGACGCCAAAGCAATCCTGAGCGCTAGGCTGTCCAAATCCCGGCGGCTCGAAAACCTCATCGCACAGCTC
CCTGGGGAGAAGAAGAACGGCCTGTTTGGTAATCTTATCGCCCTGTCACTCGGGCTGACCCCCAACTTTA
AATCTAACTTCGACCTGGCCGAAGATGCCAAGCTTCAACTGAGCAAAGACACCTACGATGATGATCTCGA
CAATCTGCTGGCCCAGATCGGCGACCAGTACGCAGACCTTTTTTTGGCGGCAAAGAACCTGTCAGACGCC
ATTCTGCTGAGTGATATTCTGCGAGTGAACACGGAGATCACCAAAGCTCCGCTGAGCGCTAGTATGATCA
AGCGCTATGATGAGCACCACCAAGACTTGACTTTGCTGAAGGCCCTTGTCAGACAGCAACTGCCTGAGAA
GTACAAGGAAATTTTCTTCGATCAGTCTAAAAATGGCTACGCCGGATACATTGACGGCGGAGCAAGCCAG
GAGGAATTTTACAAATTTATTAAGCCCATCTTGGAAAAAATGGACGGCACCGAGGAGCTGCTGGTAAAGC
TTAACAGAGAAGATCTGTTGCGCAAACAGCGCACTTTCGACAATGGAAGCATCCCCCACCAGATTCACCT
GGGCGAACTGCACGCTATCCTCAGGCGGCAAGAGGATTTCTACCCCTTTTTGAAAGATAACAGGGAAAAG
ATTGAGAAAATCCTCACATTTCGGATACCCTACTATGTAGGCCCCCTCGCCCGGGGAAATTCCAGATTCG
CGTGGATGACTCGCAAATCAGAAGAGACCATCACTCCCTGGAACTTCGAGGAAGTCGTGGATAAGGGGGC
CTCTGCCCAGTCCTTCATCGAAAGGATGACTAACTTTGATAAAAATCTGCCTAACGAAAAGGTGCTTCCT
AAACACTCTCTGCTGTACGAGTACTTCACAGTTTATAACGAGCTCACCAAGGTCAAATACGTCACAGAAG
GGATGAGAAAGCCAGCATTCCTGTCTGGAGAGCAGAAGAAAGCTATCGTGGACCTCCTCTTCAAGACGAA
CCGGAAAGTTACCGTGAAACAGCTCAAAGAAGACTATTTCAAAAAGATTGAATGTTTCGACTCTGTTGAA
ATCAGCGGAGTGGAGGATCGCTTCAACGCATCCCTGGGAACGTATCACGATCTCCTGAAAATCATTAAAG
ACAAGGACTTCCTGGACAATGAGGAGAACGAGGACATTCTTGAGGACATTGTCCTCACCCTTACGTTGTT
TGAAGATAGGGAGATGATTGAAGAACGCTTGAAAACTTACGCTCATCTCTTCGACGACAAAGTCATGAAA
CAGCTCAAGAGGCGCCGATATACAGGATGGGGGCGGCTGTCAAGAAAACTGATCAATGGGATCCGAGACA
AGCAGAGTGGAAAGACAATCCTGGATTTTCTTAAGTCCGATGGATTTGCCAACCGGAACTTCATGCAGTT
GATCCATGATGACTCTCTCACCTTTAAGGAGGACATCCAGAAAGCACAAGTTTCTGGCCAGGGGGACAGT
CTTCACGAGCACATCGCTAATCTTGCAGGTAGCCCAGCTATCAAAAAGGGAATACTGCAGACCGTTAAGG
TCGTGGATGAACTCGTCAAAGTAATGGGAAGGCATAAGCCCGAGAATATCGTTATCGAGATGGCCCGAGA
GAACCAAACTACCCAGAAGGGACAGAAGAACAGTAGGGAAAGGATGAAGAGGATTGAAGAGGGTATAAAA
GAACTGGGGTCCCAAATCCTTAAGGAACACCCAGTTGAAAACACCCAGCTTCAGAATGAGAAGCTCTACC
TGTACTACCTGCAGAACGGCAGGGACATGTACGTGGATCAGGAACTGGACATCAATCGGCTCTCCGACTA
CGACGTGGATCATATCGTGCCCCAGTCTTTTCTCAAAGATGATTCTATTGATAATAAAGTGTTGACAAGA
TCCGATAAAAATAGAGGGAAGAGTGATAACGTCCCCTCAGAAGAAGTTGTCAAGAAAATGAAAAATTATT
GGCGGCAGCTGCTGAACGCCAAACTGATCACACAACGGAAGTTCGATAATCTGACTAAGGCTGAACGAGG
TGGCCTGTCTGAGTTGGATAAAGCCGGCTTCATCAAAAGGCAGCTTGTTGAGACACGCCAGATCACCAAG
CACGTGGCCCAAATTCTCGATTCACGCATGAACACCAAGTACGATGAAAATGACAAACTGATTCGAGAGG
TGAAAGTTATTACTCTGAAGTCTAAGCTGGTCTCAGATTTCAGAAAGGACTTTCAGTTTTATAAGGTGAG
AGAGATCAACAATTACCACCATGCGCATGATGCCTACCTGAATGCAGTGGTAGGCACTGCACTTATCAAA
AAATATCCCAAGCTTGAATCTGAATTTGTTTACGGAGACTATAAAGTGTACGATGTTAGGAAAATGATCG
CAAAGTCTGAGCAGGAAATAGGCAAGGCCACCGCTAAGTACTTCTTTTACAGCAATATTATGAATTTTTT
CAAGACCGAGATTACACTGGCCAATGGAGAGATTCGGAAGCGACCACTTATCGAAACAAACGGAGAAACA
GGAGAAATCGTGTGGGACAAGGGTAGGGATTTCGCGACAGTCCGGAAGGTCCTGTCCATGCCGCAGGTGA
ACATCGTTAAAAAGACCGAAGTACAGACCGGAGGCTTCTCCAAGGAAAGTATCCTCCCGAAAAGGAACAG
CGACAAGCTGATCGCACGCAAAAAAGATTGGGACCCCAAGAAATACGGCGGATTCGATTCTCCTACAGTC
GCTTACAGTGTACTGGTTGTGGCCAAAGTGGAGAAAGGGAAGTCTAAAAAACTCAAAAGCGTCAAGGAAC
TGCTGGGCATCACAATCATGGAGCGATCAAGCTTCGAAAAAAACCCCATCGACTTTCTCGAGGCGAAAGG
ATATAAAGAGGTCAAAAAAGACCTCATCATTAAGCTTCCCAAGTACTCTCTCTTTGAGCTTGAAAACGGC
CGGAAACGAATGCTCGCTAGTGCGGGCGAGCTGCAGAAAGGTAACGAGCTGGCACTGCCCTCTAAATACG
TTAATTTCTTGTATCTGGCCAGCCACTATGAAAAGCTCAAAGGGTCTCCCGAAGATAATGAGCAGAAGCA
GCTGTTCGTGGAACAACACAAACACTACCTTGATGAGATCATCGAGCAAATAAGCGAATTCTCCAAAAGA
GTGATCCTCGCCGACGCTAACCTCGATAAGGTGCTTTCTGCTTACAATAAGCACAGGGATAAGCCCATCA
GGGAGCAGGCAGAAAACATTATCCACTTGTTTACTCTGACCAACTTGGGCGCGCCTGCAGCCTTCAAGTA
CTTCGACACCACCATAGACAGAAAGCGGTACACCTCTACAAAGGAGGTCCTGGACGCCACACTGATTCAT
CAGTCAATTACGGGGCTCTATGAAACAAGAATCGACCTCTCTCAGCTCGGTGGAGACAGCAGGGCTGACC
CCAAGAAGAAGAGGAAGGTGTGATCTCTTCTCGAGTCATGTAATTAGTTATGTCACGCTTACATTCACGC
CCTCCCCCCACATCCGCTCTAACCGAAAAGGAAGGAGTTAGACAACCTGAAGTCTAGGTCCCTATTTATT
TTTTTATAGTTATGTTAGTATTAAGAACGTTATTTATATTTCAAATTTTTCTTTTTTTTCTGTACAGACG
CGTGTACGCATGTAACATTATACTGAAAACCTTGCTTGAGAAGGTTTTGGGACGCTCGAAGGCTTTAATT
TGCGGCCGGTACCCAATTCGCCCTATAGTGAGTCGTATTACGCGCGCTCACTGGCCGTCGTTTTACAACG
TCGTGACTGGGAAAACCCTGGCGTTACCCAACTTAATCGCCTTGCAGCACATCCCCCTTTCGCCAGCTGG
CGTAATAGCGAAGAGGCCCGCACCGATCGCCCTTCCCAACAGTTGCGCAGCCTGAATGGCGAATGG
[124 nt withheld, positions 5107-5230]
C
[91 nt withheld, positions 5232-5322]
A
[49 nt withheld, positions 5324-5372]
CCTTTGACGTTGGAGTCCACGTTCTTT
[37 nt withheld, positions 5400-5436]
ACCCTATCTCGGTCTATTCTTTTGATTTATAAGGGATTTTGCCGATTTCGGCCTATTGGTTAAAAAATGA
GCTGATTTAACAAAAATTTAACGCGAATTTTAACAAAATATTAACGCTTACAATTTCCTGATGCGGTATT
TTCTCCTTACGCATCTGTGCGGTATTTCACACCGCATAGATCGGCAAGTGCACAAACAATACTTAAATAA
ATACTACTCAGTAATAACCTATTTCTTAGCATTTTTGACGAAATTTGCTATTTTGTTAGAGTCTTTTACA
CCATTTGTCTCCACACCTCCGCTTACATCAACACCAATAACGCCATTTAATCTAAGCGCATCACCAACAT
TTTCTGGCGTCAGTCCACCAGCTAACATAAAATGTAAGCTTTCGGGGCTCTCTTGCCTTCCAACCCAGTC
AGAAATCGAGTTCCAATCCAAAAGTTCACCTGTCCCACCTGCTTCTGAATCAAACAAGGGAATAAACGAA
TGAGGTTTCTGTGAAGCTGCACTGAGTAGTATGTTGCAGTCTTTTGGAAATACGAGTCTTTTAATAACTG
GCAAACCGAGGAACTCTTGGTATTCTTGCCACGACTCATCTCCATGCAGTTGGACGATATCAATGCCGTA
ATCATTGACCAGAGCCAAAACATCCTCCTTAGGTTGATTACGAAACACGCCAACCAAGTATTTCGGAGTG
CCTGAACTATTTTTATATGCTTTTACAAGACTTGAAATTTTCCTTGCAATAACCGGGTCAATTGTTCTCT
TTCTATTGGGCACACATATAATACCCAGCAAGTCAGCATCGGAATCTAGAGCACATTCTGCGGCCTCTGT
GCTCTGCAAGCCGCAAACTTTCACCAATGGACCAGAACTACCTGTGAAATTAATAACAGACATACTCCAA
GCTGCCTTTGTGTGCTTAATCACGTATACTCACGTGCTCAATAGTCACCAATGCCCTCCCTCTTGGCCCT
CTCCTTTTCTTTTTTCGACCGAATTAATTCTTAATCGGCAAAAAAAGAAAAGCTCCGGATCAAGATTGTA
CGTAAGGTGACAAGCTATTTTTCAATAAAGAATATCTTCCACTACTGCCATCTGGCGTCATAACTGCAAA
GTACACATATATTACGATGCTGTTCTATTAAATGCTTCCTATATTATATATATAGTAATGTCGTTGATCT
ATGGTGCACTCTCAGTACAATCTGCTCTGATGCCGCATAGTTAAGCCAGCCCCGACACCCGCCAACACCC
GCTGACGCGCCCTGACGGGCTTGTCTGCTCCCGGCATCCGCTTACAGACAAGCTGTGACCGTCTCCGGGA
GCTGCATGTGTCAGAGGTTTTCACCGTCATCACCGAAACGCGCGAGACGAAAGGGCCTCGTGATACGCCT
ATTTTTATAGGTTAATGTCATGATAATAATGGTTTCTTAGACGTCAGGTGGCACTTTTCGGGGAAATGTG
CGCGGAACCCCTATTTGTTTATTTTTCTAAATACATTCAAATATGTATCCGCTCATGAGACAATAACCCT
GATAAATGCTTCAATAATATTGAAAAAGGAAGAGTATGAGTATTCAACATTTCCGTGTCGCCCTTATTCC
CTTTTTTGCGGCATTTTGCCTTCCTGTTTTTGCTCACCCAGAAACGCTGGTGAAAGTAAAAGATGCTGAA
GATCAGTTGGGTGCACGAGTGGGTTACATCGAACTGGATCTCAACAGCGGTAAGATCCTTGAGAGTTTTC
GCCCCGAAGAACGTTTTCCAATGATGAGCACTTTTAAAGTTCTGCTATGTGGCGCGGTATTATCCCGTAT
TGACGCCGGGCAAGAGCAACTCGGTCGCCGCATACACTATTCTCAGAATGACTTGGTTGAGTACTCACCA
GTCACAGAAAAGCATCTTACGGATGGCATGACAGTAAGAGAATTATGCAGTGCTGCCATAACCATGAGTG
ATAACACTGCGGCCAACTTACTTCTGACAACGATCGGAGGACCGAAGGAGCTAACCGCTTTTTTGCACAA
CATGGGGGATCATGTAACTCGCCTTGATCGTTGGGAACCGGAGCTGAATGAAGCCATACCAAACGACGAG
CGTGACACCACGATGCCTGTAGCAATGGCAACAACGTTGCGCAAACTATTAACTGGCGAACTACTTACTC
TAGCTTCCCGGCAACAATTAATAGACTGGATGGAGGCGGATAAAGTTGCAGGACCACTTCTGCGCTCGGC
CCTTCCGGCTGGCTGGTTTATTGCTGATAAATCTGGAGCCGGTGAGCGTGGGTCTCGCGGTATCATTGCA
GCACTGGGGCCAGATGGTAAGCCCTCCCGTATCGTAGTTATCTACACGACGGGGAGTCAGGCAACTATGG
ATGAACGAAATAGACAGATCGCTGAGATAGGTGCCTCACTGATTAAGCATTGGTAACTGTCAGACCAAGT
TTACTCATATATACTTTAGATTGATTTAAAACTTCATTTTTAATTTAAAAGGATCTAGGTGAAGATCCTT
TTTGATAATCTCATGACCAAAATCCCTTAACGTGAGTTTTCGTTCCACTGAGCGTCAGACCCCGTAGAAA
AGATCAAAGGATCTTCTTGAGATCCTTTTTTTCTGCGCGTAATCTGCTGCTTGCAAACAAAAAAACCACC
GCTACCAGCGGTGGTTTGTTTGCCGGATCAAGAGCTACCAACTCTTTTTCCGAAGGTAACTGGCTTCAGC
AGAGCGCAGATACCAAATACTGTTCTTCTAGTGTAGCCGTAGTTAGGCCACCACTTCAAGAACTCTGTAG
CACCGCCTACATACCTCGCTCTGCTAATCCTGTTACCAGTGGCTGCTGCCAGTGGCGATAAGTCGTGTCT
TACCGGGTTGGACTCAAGACGATAGTTACCGGATAAGGCGCAGCGGTCGGGCTGAACGGGGGGTTCGTGC
ACACAGCCCAGCTTGGAGCGAACGACCTACACCGAACTGAGATACCTACAGCGTGAGCTATGAGAAAGCG
CCACGCTTCCCGAAGGGAGAAAGGCGGACAGGTATCCGGTAAGCGGCAGGGTCGGAACAGGAGAGCGCAC
GAGGGAGCTTCCAGGGGGAAACGCCTGGTATCTTTATAGTCCTGTCGGGTTTCGCCACCTCTGACTTGAG
CGTCGATTTTTGTGATGCTCGTCAGGGGGGCGGAGCCTATGGAAAAACGCCAGCAACGCGGCCTTTTTAC
GGTTCCTGGCCTTTTGCTGGCCTTTTGCTCGGGGGATCTGCCAATTGAACATAACATGGTAGTTACATAT
ACTAGTAATATGGTTCGGCACACATTAAAAGTATAAAAACTATCTGAATTACGAATTACATATATTGGTC
ATAAAAATCAATCAATCATCGTGTGTTTTATATGTCTCTTATCTAAGTATAAGAATATCCATAGTTAATA
TTCACTTACGCTACCTTTTAACCTGTAATCATTGTCAACAGGATATGTTAACGACCCACATTGATAAACG
CTAGTATTTCTTTTTCCTCTTCTTATTGGCCGGCTGTCTCTATACTCCCCTATAGTCTGTTTCTTTTCGT
TTCGATTGTCCCTATCAGTGATAGAGATGGCGCACATGGTACGCTGTGGTGCTCGCGGCTGGGAACGAAA
CTCTGGGAGCTGCGATTGGCAGTTCAAAAGAGAAGCGCACTGGTTTTAGAGCTAGAAATAGCAAGTTAAA
ATAAGGCTAGTCGCGGCTGGGAACGAAACTCTGGGAGCTGCGATTGGCAGTTCAAAAGAGAAGCGCACTG
GTTTTAGAGCTAGAAATAGCAAGTTAAAATAAGGCTAGTCCGTTATCAACTTGAAAAAGTGGCACCGAGT
CGGTGCTTTTTTCTCGAGCCATATCCAACTTCCAATTTAATCTTTCTTTTTTAATTTTCACTTATTTGCG
ATACAGAAAGAAAAAAGCGATAGTAACTATTGAATTTTGTTTGGATTTGGTTAGATTAGATATGGTTTCT
CTTTATATTTACATGCTAAAAATGGGCTACACCAGAGATACATAATTAGATATATATACGCCAGTACACC
TTATCGGCCCAAGCCTTGTCCCAAGGCAGCGTTTTGTTCTTGGAAACGCTGCCCTACACGTTCGCTATGC
TTCAAGAACTTTTCTGAGCACTTCATGATGCATGTTTGTTCCTTATTGGTTAGCTTTGATGTTGTGAAGT
CATTGACACAGTCTGTGAAACATCTTTCTACCAGATTAGAGTACAAACGCATGAAATCCTTCATTTGCTT
TTGTTCCACTACTTTTTGGAACTCTTGTTGTTCTTTCCTGCAGGTAGTCGTGCAATGTATGACTTTAAGA
TTTGTGAGCAGGAAGAAAAGGGAGAATCTTCTAACGATAAACCCTTGAAAAACTGGGTAGACTACGCTAT
GTTGAGTTGCTACGCAGGCTGCACAATTACACGAGAATGCTCCCGCCTAGGATTTAAGGCTAAGGGACGT
GCAATGCAGACGACAGATCTAAATGACCGTGTCGGTGAAGTGTTCGCCAAACTTTTCGGTTAACACATGC
AGTGATGCACGCGCGATGGTGCTAAGTTACATATATATATATATGTATAGCCATAGTGATGTCTAAGTAA
CCTTTATGGTATATTTCTTAATGTGGAAAGATACTAGCGCGCGCACCCACACACAAGCTTCGTCTTTTCT
TGAAGAAAAGAGGAAGCTCGCTAAATGGGATTCCACTTTCCGTTCCCTGCCAGCTGATGGAAAAAGGTTA
GTGGAACGATGAAGAATAAAAAGAGAGATCCACTGAGGTGAAATTTCAGCTGACAGCGAGTTTCATGATC
GTGATGAACAATGGTAACGAGTTGTGGCTGTTGCCAGGGAGGGTGGTTCTCAACTTTTAATGTATGGCCA
AATCGCTACTTGGGTTTGTTATATAACAAAGAAGAAATAATGAACTGATTCTCTTCCTCCTTCTTGTCCT
TTCTTAATTCTGTTGTAATTACCTTCCTTTGTAATTTTTTTTGTAATTATTCTTCTTAATAATCCAAACA
AACACACATATTACAATATATTAAAATGTCTAGATTAGATAAAAGTAAAGTGATTAACAGCGCATTAGAG
CTGCTTAATGAGGTCGGAATCGAAGGTTTAACAACCCGTAAACTCGCCCAGAAGCTAGGTGTAGAGCAGC
CTACATTGTATTGGCATGTAAAAAATAAGCGGGCTTTGCTCGACGCCTTAGCCATTGAGATGTTAGATAG
GCACCATACTCACTTTTGCCCTTTAGAAGGGGAAAGCTGGCAAGATTTTTTACGTAATAACGCTAAAAGT
TTTAGATGTGCTTTACTAAGTCATCGCGATGGAGCAAAAGTACATTTAGGTACACGGCCTACAGAAAAAC
AGTATGAAACTCTCGAAAATCAATTAGCCTTTTTATGCCAACAAGGTTTTTCACTAGAGAATGCATTATA
TGCACTCAGCGCTGTGGGGCATTTTACTTTAGGTTGCGTATTGGAAGATCAAGAGCATCAAGTCGCTAAA
GAAGAAAGGGAAACACCTACTACTGATAGTATGCCGCCATTATTACGACAAGCTATCGAATTATTTGATC
ACCAAGGTGCAGAGCCAGCCTTCTTATTCGGCCTTGAATTGATCATATGCGGATTAGAAAAACAACTTAA
ATGTGAAAGTGGGTCTTAAGTCTGAAGAATGAATGATTTGATGATTTCTTTTTCCCTCCATTTTTCTTAC
TGAATATATCAATGATATAGACTTGTATAGTTTATTATTTCAAATTAAGTAGCTATATATAGTCAAGATA
ACGTTTGTTTGACACGATTACATTATTCGTCGACATCTTTTTTCAGCCTGTCGTGGTAGCAATTTGAGGA
GTATTATTAATTGAATAGGTTCATTTTGCGCTCGCATAAACAGTTTTCGTCAGGGACAGTATGTTGGAAT
GAGTGGTAATTAATGGTGACATGACATGTTATAGCAATAACCTTGATGTTTACATCGTAGTTTAATGTAC
ACCCCGCGAATTCGTTCAAGTAGGAGTGCACCAATTGCAAAGGGAAAAGCTGAATGGGCAGTTCGAACCG
CGGTCTTTCCTGCGTTATCCCCTGATTCTGTGGATAACCGTATTACCGCCTTTGAGTGAGCTGATACCGC
TCGCCGCAGCCGAACGACCGAGCGCAGCGAGTCAGTGAGCGAGGAAGCGGAAGAGCGCCCAATACGCAAA
CCGCCTCTCCCCGCGCGTTGGCCGATTCATTAATGCAGCTGGCACGACAGGTTTCCCGACTGGAAAGCGG
GCAGTGAGCGCAACGCAATTAATGTGAGTTAGCTCACTCATTAGGCACCCCAGGCTTTACACTTTATGCT
TCCGGCTCGTATGTTGTGTGGAATTGTGAGCGGATAACAATTTCACA
Features (pLannotate 1.2.2; 29 found; start..end, strand, type, name):
     38..56      +  promoter       T3 promoter: promoter for bacteriophage T3 RNA polymerase
     74..472     +  promoter       TEF1 promoter: S. cerevisiae TEF1; promoter for EF-1α
    476..499     +  misc_feature   MCS (fragment): pBluescript multiple cloning site
    504..4607    +  CDS            cas9: CAS9_STRP1 - Also known as csn1 From Streptococcus pyogenes serotype M1.
   4656..4903    +  terminator     CYC1 terminator: S. cerevisiae CYC1; transcription terminator for CYC1
   4922..4940    -  promoter       T7 promoter: promoter for bacteriophage T7 RNA polymerase
   4948..5103    +  CDS            lacZα (fragment): LacZα fragment of β-galactosidase; lacZ fragment
   5107..5535    +  rep_origin     f1 ori (sequence partly withheld): f1 bacteriophage origin of replication; arrow indicates direction of (+) strand synthesis
   5563..5614    -  misc_feature   bom (fragment): basis of mobility region from pBR322
   5665..6339    -  CDS            TRP1: phosphoribosylanthranilate isomerase, required for tryptophan biosynthesis; S. cerevisiae TRP1; yeast auxotrophic marker
   6340..6487    -  promoter       TRP1 promoter: S. cerevisiae TRP1
   6626..6675    -  misc_feature   bom (fragment): basis of mobility region from pBR322
   6777..6812    -  CDS            rop (fragment): Rop protein, which maintains plasmids at low copy number; rop
   6907..7011    +  promoter       AmpR promoter: bla
   7012..7872    +  CDS            AmpR: β-lactamase; bla; confers resistance to ampicillin, carbenicillin, and related antibiotics
   8043..8631    +  rep_origin     ori: high-copy-number ColE1/pMB1/pBR322/pUC origin of replication
   8691..9097    +  promoter       RPR1 promoter: RPR1; promoter for the S. cerevisiae RNase P RNA gene
   9119..9158    +  misc_RNA       gRNA scaffold (fragment): guide RNA scaffold for the Streptococcus pyogenes CRISPR/Cas9 system
   9157..9195    +  promoter       RPR1 promoter (fragment): RPR1; promoter for the S. cerevisiae RNase P RNA gene
   9217..9292    +  misc_RNA       gRNA scaffold: guide RNA scaffold for the Streptococcus pyogenes CRISPR/Cas9 system
   9305..9367    +  terminator     RPR1 terminator: transcription terminator for the S. cerevisiae RNase P RNA gene
   9500..9742    -  CDS            TIM9 (fragment): TIM9_YEAST - Experimental evidence at protein level: Swiss-Prot protein existence level 1. Mitochondrial intermembrane chaperone that participates in the import and insertion of multi-pass transmembrane proteins into the mitochondrial inner membrane. Also required for the transfer of beta- barrel precursors from the TOM complex to the sorting and assembly machinery (SAM complex) of the outer membrane. Acts as a chaperone-like protein that protects the hydrophobic precursors from aggregation and guide them through the mitochondrial intermembrane space. Compared to TIM10, it may have a strong st
   9752..9976    +  CDS            NNR2 (fragment): NNRD_YEAST - Experimental evidence at protein level: Swiss-Prot protein existence level 1. Catalyzes the dehydration of the S-form of NAD(P)HX at the expense of ATP, which is converted to ADP. Together with NAD(P)HX epimerase, which catalyzes the epimerization of the S- and R-forms, the enzyme allows the repair of both epimers of NAD(P)HX, a damaged form of NAD(P)H that is a result of enzymatic or heat-dependent hydration. From Saccharomyces cerevisiae (strain ATCC 204508 / S288c) (Baker's yeast).
  10502..11125   +  CDS            TetR: tetracycline repressor TetR; tetR from transposon Tn10; TetR binds to the tetracycline operator tetO to inhibit transcription. This inhibition can be relieved by adding tetracycline or doxycycline.
  11530..11649   +  rep_origin     RSF ori (fragment): Plasmids containing the RSF 1030 origin of replication can be propagated in E. coli cells that contain additional plasmids with compatible origins.
  11651..11743   +  CDS            lacI (fragment): lac repressor; lacI; The lac repressor binds to the lac operator to inhibit transcription in E. coli. This inhibition can be relieved by adding lactose or isopropyl-β-D-thiogalactopyranoside (IPTG).
  11756..11777   +  protein_bind   CAP binding site: CAP binding activates transcription in the presence of cAMP. E. coli catabolite activator protein
  11792..11822   +  promoter       lac promoter: promoter for the E. coli lac operon
  11826..11848   +  protein_bind   lac operator (fragment): The lac repressor binds to the lac operator to inhibit transcription in E. coli. This inhibition can be relieved by adding lactose or isopropyl-β-D-thiogalactopyranoside (IPTG). lac repressor encoded by lacI
