[The description below was written by a language model from this plasmid's Addgene catalogue record and pLannotate feature annotations shown in this document.]
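Description:
pNSU299_RPL22A is a yeast CRISPR plasmid of about 11.9 kb that combines constitutive Streptococcus pyogenes Cas9 expression with tetracycline-inducible expression of a single guide RNA aimed at the promoter of the S. cerevisiae ribosomal protein gene RPL22A (YLR061W). It is propagated in E. coli at high copy through a ColE1/pUC-type origin with ampicillin selection (AmpR), and it also carries an f1 phage origin and lacZα/lac promoter remnants from the pBluescript-like cloning region. Yeast selection is through the TRP1 auxotrophic marker. The backbone is recorded as pRS414, but no yeast centromere or ARS element is annotated. This fits the depositor's statement that the plasmid is used as an integrating construct, linearized within TRP1 before transformation. The depositor names chromosome V as the integration site.

Cas9 is driven by the strong constitutive TEF1 promoter and terminated by the CYC1 terminator. The guide cassette uses the RNA polymerase III RPR1 promoter, followed by the S. pyogenes gRNA scaffold and the RPR1 terminator. A TetR coding sequence elsewhere on the plasmid supplies the repressor that keeps guide transcription off until a tetracycline-class inducer is added. The tet operator itself is not annotated, and neither is the promoter driving TetR. The table also shows a partial second copy of the scaffold and RPR1 promoter upstream of the full scaffold. This may relate to the discrepancies from the theoretical sequence noted in repository quality control, although the depositing lab reports that the construct is functional. Short TIM9 and NNR2 fragments probably reflect yeast genomic regulatory sequence. The plasmid is intended for inducible double-strand break formation at the RPL22A promoter on chromosome XII.
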