Addgene plasmid #166079: pNSU299_RPL22A
Purpose: Plasmid for constituive spCas9 expression and tet-inducible expression of sgRNA binding to the promoter of RPL22A for double stranded break formation in yeast.
Depositing lab: Rebecca Burgess. Depositing organization: Stevenson University.
Backbone
  Vector backbone: pRS414
  Backbone manufacturer: Smith JD et al 2016. PMID 26956608
  Vector type: Yeast Expression, CRISPR
  Selectable markers: TRP1
Growth in bacteria
  Bacterial resistance: Ampicillin, 100 μg/mL
  Growth temperature: 37°C
  Growth strain: DH5alpha
  Copy number: High Copy
Gene/Insert
  Gene/Insert name: Promoter of RPL22A
  gRNA/shRNA sequence: TTCAAAAGAGAAGCGCACTG
  Species: S. cerevisiae (budding yeast)
  Entrez Gene: RPL22A (a.k.a. YLR061W)
  Promoter: Tet-inducible
  Cloning method: Gibson Cloning
Resource information
  A portion of this plasmid was derived from a plasmid made by: Jim Haber/Neal Sugawara
Terms and licenses: Academic/Nonprofit Terms; Industry Terms: Not Available to Industry
Depositor comments: gRNA Binding Coordinates: chrXII:263006..263025 (- strand) This is a yeast integration plasmid, and should be linearized with BstZ17I (or elsewhere within the TRP1 gene) before transformation for integration into Chromosome V of the yeast genome. Addgene QC identified discrepancies compared to the theoretical sequence. The depositing lab confirms the functional activity of the construct despite these differences.
How to cite: pNSU299_RPL22A was a gift from Rebecca Burgess (Addgene plasmid # 166079 ; http://n2t.net/addgene:166079 ; RRID:Addgene_166079)
